>Addgene plasmid #207055 | ClhN-P1K-3VSV-Atg8-MET15 | addgene full sequence | sequence record 424592 | Addgene NGS Result
GAACGCGGCCGCCAGCTGAAGCTTCGTACGCTGCAGGTCGTGGGATTCCTGGGTTAATTAACATCGAATT
CACTTTGGTCATCCTTCACAGTGATGAATCATACTTGAAGGATGTAGAAGCCTTGAAAAACTACATTATC
GAGGAATTAAATGTTCGTGATGTTGTTATCACCTCCGATGAGGCAAAATATGGTGTTGAGTATAAAGCAG
TTGCTGATTGGCCTGTATTGGGTAAGAAGTTGAAAAAAGACGCAAAGAAGGTTAAAGATGCCCTACCATC
AGTCACTTCTGAGCAAGTACGGGAATATTTGGAAAGCGGAAAGTTGGAGGTTGCCGGTATTGAACTGGTT
AAAGGAGATTTGAATGCTATTAGAGGCTTGCCAGAATCTGCTGTCCAAGCTGGACAAGAAACCAGAACCG
ACCAAGACGTGTTAATCATCATGGATACAAATATTTACTCTGAACTAAAGAGTGAAGGTCTCGCAAGAGA
GCTGGTCAACAGAATCCAAAAATTGAGAAAGAAGTGTGGTTTGGAAGCCACCGACGATGTTTTAGTGGAG
TACGAATTAGTTAAAGATACTATCGACTTTGAAGCCATTGTCAAAGAACATTTTGATATGTTAAGCAAGA
CCTGTAGATCCGACATTGCCAAATATGACGGCTCAAAGACAGACCCAATTGGTGATGAAGAACAATCTAT
TAATGACACCATTTTCAAATTAAAAGTGTTCAAATTATGAAAACAACTCATATAAATACGTACAAATTTT
TCTCTACTCGAAGTGATATAGATGTATATGTGTAAGTTTACGTTTAAGTTAGAGTCATGTAATGCTAACT
GTCTCCACCGATAATGTTGTATAATACCCGTGAAATCATAGCACATGATATATCATCACCCGGAGGCCGG
TTATTTTCGGCGGCGGCAAAAATATTTGGTATAATTATGGAAATACAAAAAGGGGAACCATTAAAGGTTG
AGGAGGGGATTGATAAGAGAATCTAATAATTGTAAAGTTGAGAAAATCATAATAAAATAATTACTAGAGA
CATGAAGTCTGCTAGCGGATACACCGATATCGAGATGAACCGTTTGGGTAAGGGCTACACTGACATTGAA
ATGAATCGTTTGGGTAAGGGCTACACTGACATTGAAATGAATCGTTTGGGTAAGCCTAGGATGAAGTCTA
CATTTAAGTCTGAATATCCATTTGAAAAAAGGAAGGCGGAGTCGGAGAGGATTGCTGACAGGTTCAAGAA
TAGGATACCTGTGATTTGCGAAAAAGCTGAAAAGTCAGATATTCCAGAGATTGATAAGCGTAAATATCTA
GTTCCTGCTGACCTTACCGTAGGGCAATTTGTTTATGTTATAAGAAAGAGAATTATGCTACCCCCTGAGA
AGGCCATCTTCATTTTTGTCAATGATACTTTGCCACCTACTGCGGCGTTGATGTCTGCCATATATCAAGA
ACACAAGGATAAGGACGGGTTTTTGTATGTCACTTACTCAGGAGAAAATACATTTGGCAGGTAGTCTTTT
ATATGAAAAGAAATGAAGCGTTAACATCTAAAATCGAAATTATAGGGACTCATTAGCCATCTATTGTTCC
AGTATAAGAATGTTTACATAAAAAATTCGAAAAAAAAAGATAAAATAAGGGAAAAATATATATATATTCA
TTAAGAAGTTTTGTACACAACCCGGGTGAGGCGCGCCACTTCTAAATAAGCGAATTTCTTATGATTTATG
ATTTTTATTATTAAATAAGTTATAAAAAAAATAAGTGTATACAAATTTTAAAGTGACTCTTAGGTTTTAA
AACGAAAATTCTTATTCTTGAGTAACTCTTTCCTGTAGGTCAGGTTGCTTTCTCAGGTATAGTATGAGGT
CGCTCTTATTGACCACACCTCTACCGGCAGATCCGCTAGGGATAACAGGGTAATATCTGCAGGTCGACAA
CCCTTAATATAACTTCGTATAATGTATGCTATACGAAGTTATTAGGTCTAGATGCGAATTAACACTGTTC
TTTGATGTTAGAACAATTTAGGTTCAAAGTACGAGTCACGACATGTAACAAGGGAAAAAAAGGATATTCA
TTTCAATAAAGTTCGTTTTATAAAAGTATAGTACTTGTGAGAGAAAGTAGGTTTATACATAATTTTACAA
CTCATTACGCACACTCATGGTTTTTGGCCAGCGAAAACAGTTTCAAAAGATTGCTGGAAGTCTGCAATAA
TGTCATCAATAAATTCGATACCAACAGAGACACGAATTAAGTCCTTGGTAACACCAGATGCCAACTTTTC
TTTGTCATTTAATTGTTTGTGGGTAGTGAAGTATGGAGCAATGACTAAGGTCTTGGCATCACCAACATTG
GCCAAGTTAGAGGCAAGCTTTAAATTGTCAACAACTTGAGCACCAGAAAGTTTGAATGGGTCAGTTTCCT
TGTCGGCATTTGGTAAGTCTTTTACACCGAAAGATAAGACACCACCGAAACCGTTAGATAGATACTTCTT
AGCATTTTCATGATGAGAATGAGATGCTAAACCAGGGTATGAAACCCAAGATACGTATGGGGATTGTTCT
AACCATTTGGCTAACTTCAATGCATTTTCACCGTGTCTTTCAGCTCTCAAAGATAATGTTTCAACACCTT
GTAGTAGCAAGAAAGAGGCAAATGGGTTCATCAATGGACCCAAATCTCTTAATAGTTCAGTTCTAACATG
AACGATGTATGCCAAGTTACCGTAGGCTTCATTGTAGATAGTACCGTGATATCCTTCGGCAGGTTGAGAG
AATTGAGGGAACTTTTCTGGGTAGTCCTTCCATGGGAACTTACCAGAGTCAACAATAATACCACCGATAG
TAGTACCATGACCACCAATCCATTTGGTAGCAGAATGTGTTACAATATCAGCACCGTATTTAATTGGCTG
ACAGAAGTAACCACCGGCACCAAATGTGTTGTCAACGACAACTGGAATACCGTGTTTGTGAGCAATTGCA
ACAATTTTTTCAAAATCCGGAACATTGTACTTTGGATTACCAATGGTTTCCAAATAAACAGCCTTGGTTC
TTTCATCAAAGACCTTTTCGAATTCTTCTGGATTGTCACCTTCAACAAATCTAGCCTCGATACCAAATCT
TTTGAACGAGATTTTGAACTGGTTATAAGTACCACCGTATAAGTAAGAAGTGGAAACGATGTTGTCACCA
GTGTGTGCCAAACCTTGGATGGCAAGGGTTTGAGCGGCTTGACCGGAGGAAACAGCCAAAGCAGCAGCAC
CACCTTCTAAAGCAGCAATTCTTTCTTCCAAAACATTACTGGTTGGGTTTTGGAAACGGGAATAGACGTA
ACCTGGAACTTCTAGACCAAACAATTGCGAACCATGCTTAGAGTTTTCGAAAACATAAGAAGTGGTGGCG
TAAATTGGTACAGCTCTGGATCTGTGAGCATTGTCACCAGGGTTCTCTTGGCCGGCGTGTAGTTGAACAG
TATCGAAATGAGATGGCATTGTATGGATGGGGGTAATAGAATTGTATCTATGTATCTGACGACCCTGTAT
TACACGAAGGAAATAGTAGATGAAAAGACAAGAGAGCAAGAAAAAGGAAAAACTTCCTTTCTAACAGACG
CTTTACTTAACCTTATATATATCTTATTTTTTTCATCGAGCGTGTTCAATTGGACAAGGTGCCACCTTTT
CGACACTTCGGTTATTATGTTACACAGTTTTCATGAGGATGGCGCCTTGACTAACTTAATTAGTCATTTG
CCAACCACCACAGTTCCCCAATATCGACAGCTTCACGTGCCATTTGCCATTTTGCGATCATGTGACCTCA
AGAGAAAAAGCAAAAAATAATGAGAGCTAAGGGATTCGAACCCTTGCATCCGAAGATATCAGAGATTTTA
GAGGTTAAATCCACCTAAATCTGACGCCTTAAACCACTCGGCCAAACTCCCATTGTATGTTGGAAGAATT
GGATTTAAATGGAGCTCTCGAGAACCCTTAATATAACTTCGTATAATGTATGCTATACGAAGTTATTAGG
TGATATCAGATCCACTAGTGGCCTATGCGGCCGCGGATCTGCCGGTCTCCCTATAGTGAGTCGTATTAAT
TTCGATAAGCCAGGTTAACCTGCATTAATGAATCGGCCAACGCGCGGGGAGAGGCGGTTTGCGTATTGGG
CGCTCTTCCGCTTCCTCGCTCACTGACTCGCTGCGCTCGGTCGTTCGGCTGCGGCGAGCGGTATCAGCTC
ACTCAAAGGCGGTAATACGGTTATCCACAGAATCAGGGGATAACGCAGGAAAGAACATGTGAGCAAAAGG
CCAGCAAAAGGCCAGGAACCGTAAAAAGGCCGCGTTGCTGGCGTTTTTCCATAGGCTCCGCCCCCCTGAC
GAGCATCACAAAAATCGACGCTCAAGTCAGAGGTGGCGAAACCCGACAGGACTATAAAGATACCAGGCGT
TTCCCCCTGGAAGCTCCCTCGTGCGCTCTCCTGTTCCGACCCTGCCGCTTACCGGATACCTGTCCGCCTT
TCTCCCTTCGGGAAGCGTGGCGCTTTCTCATAGCTCACGCTGTAGGTATCTCAGTTCGGTGTAGGTCGTT
CGCTCCAAGCTGGGCTGTGTGCACGAACCCCCCGTTCAGCCCGACCGCTGCGCCTTATCCGGTAACTATC
GTCTTGAGTCCAACCCGGTAAGACACGACTTATCGCCACTGGCAGCAGCCACTGGTAACAGGATTAGCAG
AGCGAGGTATGTAGGCGGTGCTACAGAGTTCTTGAAGTGGTGGCCTAACTACGGCTACACTAGAAGAACA
GTATTTGGTATCTGCGCTCTGCTGAAGCCAGTTACCTTCGGAAAAAGAGTTGGTAGCTCTTGATCCGGCA
AACAAACCACCGCTGGTAGCGGTGGTTTTTTTGTTTGCAAGCAGCAGATTACGCGCAGAAAAAAAGGATC
TCAAGAAGATCCTTTGATCTTTTCTACGGGGTCTGACGCTCAGTGGAACGAAAACTCACGTTAAGGGATT
TTGGTCATGAGATTATCAAAAAGGATCTTCACCTAGATCCTTTTAAATTAAAAATGAAGTTTTAAATCAA
TCTAAAGTATATATGAGTAAACTTGGTCTGACAGTTACCAATGCTTAATCAGTGAGGCACCTATCTCAGC
GATCTGTCTATTTCGTTCATCCATAGTTGCCTGACTCCCCGTCGTGTAGATAACTACGATACGGGAGGGC
TTACCATCTGGCCCCAGTGCTGCAATGATACCGCGAGACCCACGCTCACCGGCTCCAGATTTATCAGCAA
TAAACCAGCCAGCCGGAAGGGCCGAGCGCAGAAGTGGTCCTGCAACTTTATCCGCCTCCATCCAGTCTAT
TAATTGTTGCCGGGAAGCTAGAGTAAGTAGTTCGCCAGTTAATAGTTTGCGCAACGTTGTTGCCATTGCT
ACAGGCATCGTGGTGTCACGCTCGTCGTTTGGTATGGCTTCATTCAGCTCCGGTTCCCAACGATCAAGGC
GAGTTACATGATCCCCCATGTTGTGCAAAAAAGCGGTTAGCTCCTTCGGTCCTCCGATCGTTGTCAGAAG
TAAGTTGGCCGCAGTGTTATCACTCATGGTTATGGCAGCACTGCATAATTCTCTTACTGTCATGCCATCC
GTAAGATGCTTTTCTGTGACTGGTGAGTACTCAACCAAGTCATTCTGAGAATAGTGTATGCGGCGACCGA
GTTGCTCTTGCCCGGCGTCAATACGGGATAATACCGCGCCACATAGCAGAACTTTAAAAGTGCTCATCAT
TGGAAAACGTTCTTCGGGGCGAAAACTCTCAAGGATCTTACCGCTGTTGAGATCCAGTTCGATGTAACCC
ACTCGTGCACCCAACTGATCTTCAGCATCTTTTACTTTCACCAGCGTTTCTGGGTGAGCAAAAACAGGAA
GGCAAAATGCCGCAAAAAAGGGAATAAGGGCGACACGGAAATGTTGAATACTCATACTCTTCCTTTTTCA
ATATTATTGAAGCATTTATCAGGGTTATTGTCTCATGAGCGGATACATATTTGAATGTATTTAGAAAAAT
AAACAAATAGGGGTTCCGCGCACATTTCCCCGAAAAGTGCCACCTGACGTCTAAGAAACCATTATTATCA
TGACATTAACCTATAAAAATAGGCGTATCACGAGGCCCTTTCGTCTCGCGCGTTTCGGTGATGACGGTGA
AAACCTCTGACACATGCAGCTCCCGGAGACGGTCACAGCTTGTCTGTAAGCGGATGCCGGGAGCAGACAA
GCCCGTCAGGGCGCGTCAGCGGGTGTTGGCGGGTGTCGGGGCTGGCTTAACTATGCGGCATCAGAGCAGA
TTGTACTGAGAGTGCACCATATGGACATATTGTCGTTAGAACGCGGCTACAATTAATACATAACCTTATG
TATCATACACATACGATTTAGGTGACACTATA
Features (pLannotate 1.2.2; 16 found; start..end, strand, type, name):
     72..737     +  CDS            ILS1 (fragment): SYIC_YEAST - Experimental evidence at protein level: Swiss-Prot protein existence level 1. From Saccharomyces cerevisiae (strain ATCC 204508 / S288c) (Baker's yeast).
   1181..1531    +  CDS            ATG8: ATG8_YEAST - Also known as APG8, AUT7, CVT5. Experimental evidence at protein level: Swiss-Prot protein existence level 1. Ubiquitin-like modifier involved in cytoplasm to vacuole transport (Cvt) vesicles and autophagosomes formation. With ATG4, mediates the delivery of the vesicles and autophagosomes to the vacuole via the microtubule cytoskeleton. Required for selective autophagic degradation of the nucleus (nucleophagy) as well as for mitophagy which contributes to regulate mitochondrial quantity and quality by eliminating the mitochondria to a basal level to fulfill cellular energy require
   1730..1917    +  terminator     ADH1 terminator: S. cerevisiae ADH1; transcription terminator for the S. cerevisiae alcohol dehydrogenase 1 (ADH1) gene
   1969..2002    -  protein_bind   loxP: Cre-mediated recombination occurs in the 8-bp core sequence (GCATACAT). Cre recombinase
   2185..3519    -  CDS            MET17: O-acetylserine and O-acetylhomoserine sulfhydrylase, required for sulfur amino acid synthesis; S. cerevisiae MET17 MET15; MET25
   3520..3870    -  promoter       MET17 promoter: S. cerevisiae MET17; expression is repressed by methionine; MET15; MET25
   3870..3970    -  ncRNA          tRNA: Accession: RF00005 - tRNA
   4023..4056    -  protein_bind   loxP: Cre-mediated recombination occurs in the 8-bp core sequence (GCATACAT). Cre recombinase
   4110..4128    -  promoter       T7 promoter: promoter for bacteriophage T7 RNA polymerase
   4150..4203    -  CDS            lacI (fragment): lac repressor; lacI; The lac repressor binds to the lac operator to inhibit transcription in E. coli. This inhibition can be relieved by adding lactose or isopropyl-β-D-thiogalactopyranoside (IPTG).
   4386..4974    -  rep_origin     ori: high-copy-number ColE1/pMB1/pBR322/pUC origin of replication
   5145..6005    -  CDS            AmpR: β-lactamase; bla; confers resistance to ampicillin, carbenicillin, and related antibiotics
   6006..6110    -  promoter       AmpR promoter: bla
   6205..6240    +  CDS            rop (fragment): Rop protein, which maintains plasmids at low copy number; rop
   6342..6393    +  misc_feature   bom (fragment): basis of mobility region from pBR322
   6456..2       +  promoter       SP6 promoter (across the origin): promoter for bacteriophage SP6 RNA polymerase
