[The description below was written by a language model from this plasmid's Addgene catalogue record and pLannotate feature annotations shown in this document.]
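Description:
ClhN-P1K-3VSV-Atg8-MET15 is a yeast expression plasmid of about 6.5 kb, built on the ClhnN-MET15 backbone, that produces Saccharomyces cerevisiae Atg8 carrying three copies of the VSV epitope at its N terminus. In E. coli it is maintained through a high-copy ColE1/pUC-type origin and selected with ampicillin via the β-lactamase gene. Small remnants of lacI, rop and the pBR322 bom region, plus flanking T7 and SP6 promoters, are leftovers of the cloning backbone. The feature table shows no yeast replication origin or centromere (no 2μ or CEN/ARS element). This would be consistent with an integrating design, although the record does not say how the plasmid is maintained in yeast.

The ATG8 coding sequence is recorded as being driven by its own promoter (pATG8). The annotated fragment of ILS1 upstream of the ATG8 ORF is probably native genomic sequence carried in with that promoter region, though the record does not say so. The gap between the ILS1 fragment and the ATG8 ORF would hold the rest of the promoter and the 3xVSV tag, neither of which is annotated separately. Transcription ends at the ADH1 terminator. Downstream, the MET15 (MET17/MET25) gene with its own methionine-repressible promoter serves as the auxotrophic marker for selection in met15 mutant strains. It is flanked by two loxP sites in the same orientation, so Cre recombinase could excise the marker and allow it to be reused.

Atg8 is the ubiquitin-like modifier involved in autophagosome and Cvt vesicle formation. This construct provides an epitope-tagged version expressed from native regulatory sequence, suitable for detecting or immunoprecipitating the protein in studies of autophagy and vacuolar membrane protein turnover.
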