Addgene plasmid #207055: ClhN-P1K-3VSV-Atg8-MET15
Purpose: Expression of 3VSV-Atg8. Uses auxotrophic marker MET15(Saccharomyces cerevisiae).
Depositing lab: Zhiping Xie. Depositing organization: Shanghai Jiao Tong University. Publication: Membrane recruitment of Atg8 by Hfl1 facilitates turnover of vacuolar membrane proteins in yeast cells approaching stationary phase. He CW, Cui XF, Ma SJ, Xu Q, Ran YP, Chen WZ, Mu JX, Li H, Zhu J, Gong Q, Xie Z. BMC Biol. 2021 Jun 4;19(1):117. doi: 10.1186/s12915-021-01048-7. PubMed 34088313.
Backbone
  Vector backbone: ClhnN-MET15
  Vector type: Yeast Expression
Growth in bacteria
  Bacterial resistance: Ampicillin, 100 μg/mL
  Growth temperature: 37°C
  Growth strain: DH5alpha
  Copy number: High Copy
Gene/Insert
  Gene/Insert name: ATG8
  Species: S. cerevisiae (budding yeast)
  Promoter: pATG8
  Tag / fusion protein: 3xVSV (N terminal on insert)
  Cloning method: Gibson Cloning
Terms and licenses: Academic/Nonprofit Terms; Industry Terms: Not Available to Industry
How to cite: ClhN-P1K-3VSV-Atg8-MET15 was a gift from Zhiping Xie (Addgene plasmid # 207055 ; http://n2t.net/addgene:207055 ; RRID:Addgene_207055)
